>Addgene plasmid #235911 | pME_Cp_0_5_009_rbcL_3'UTR+rbcL_CDS | addgene full sequence | sequence record 476137 | Addgene NGS Result
GGTCTCGGCTTAAGTACTCAAGCTCGTAACGAAGGTCGTGACCTTGCTCGTGAAGGTGGCGACGTAATTC
GTTCAGCTTGTAAATGATCTCCAGAACTTGCTGCTGCATGTGAAGTTTGGAAAGAAATTAAATTCGAATT
TGATACTATTGACAAACTTTAATTTTTATTTTTCATGATGTTTATGTGAATAGCATAAACATCGTTTTTA
TTTTTATGGTGTTTAGGTTAAATACCTAAACATCATTTTACATTTTTAAAATTAAGTTCTAAAGTTATCT
TTTGTTTAAATTTGCCTGTCTTTATAAATTACGATGTGCCAGAAAAATAAAATCTTAGCTTTTTATTATA
GAATTTATCTTTATGTATTATATTTTATAAGTTATAATAAAAGAAATAGTAACATACTAAAGCGGATGTA
CGCTTGAGACCACTCATCGCGACTAGTAGCGGCCGCTGCAGTCCGGCAAAAAAGGGCAAGGTGTCACCAC
CCTGCCCTTTTTCTTTAAAACCGAAAAGATTACTTCGCGTTATGCAGGCTTCCTCGCTCACTGACTCGCT
GCGCTCGGTCGTTCGGCTGCGGCGAGCGGTATCAGCTCACTCAAAGGCGGTAATACGGTTATCCACAGAA
TCAGGGGATAACGCAGGAAAGAACATGTGAGCAAAAGGCCAGCAAAAGGCCAGGAACCGTAAAAAGGCCG
CGTTGCTGGCGTTTTTCCACAGGCTCCGCCCCCCTGACGAGCATCACAAAAATCGACGCTCAAGTCAGAG
GTGGCGAAACCCGACAGGACTATAAAGATACCAGGCGTTTCCCCCTGGAAGCTCCCTCGTGCGCTCTCCT
GTTCCGACCCTGCCGCTTACCGGATACCTGTCCGCCTTTCTCCCTTCGGGAAGCGTGGCGCTTTCTCATA
GCTCACGCTGTAGGTATCTCAGTTCGGTGTAGGTCGTTCGCTCCAAGCTGGGCTGTGTGCACGAACCCCC
CGTTCAGCCCGACCGCTGCGCCTTATCCGGTAACTATCGTCTTGAGTCCAACCCGGTAAGACACGACTTA
TCGCCACTGGCAGCAGCCACTGGTAACAGGATTAGCAGAGCGAGGTATGTAGGCGGTGCTACAGAGTTCT
TGAAGTGGTGGCCTAACTACGGCTACACTAGAAGAACAGTATTTGGTATCTGCGCTCTGCTGAAGCCAGT
TACCTTCGGAAAAAGAGTTGGTAGCTCTTGATCCGGCAAACAAACCACCGCTGGTAGCGGTGGTTTTTTT
GTTTGCAAGCAGCAGATTACGCGCAGAAGAAAAGGATCTCAAGAAGATCCTTTGATCTTTTCTACGGGGT
CTGACGCTCAGTGGAACGAAAACTCACGTTAAGGGATTTTGGTCATGAGATTATCAAAAAGGATCTTCAC
CTAGATCCTTTTAAATTAAAAATGAAGTTTTAAATCAATCTAAAGTATATATGAGTAAACTTGGTCTGAC
AGCTCGAGGCTTGGATTCTCACCAATAAAAAACGCCCGGCGGCAACCGAGCGTTCTGAACAAATCCAGAT
GGAGTTCTGAGGTCATTACTGGATCTATCAACAGGAGTCCAAGCGAGCTCGATATCAAATTACGCCCCGC
CCTGCCACTCGTCGCAGTACTGTTGTAATTCATTAAGCATTCTGCCGACATGGAAGCCATCACAAACGGC
ATGATGAACCTGAATCGCCAGCGGCATCAGCACCTTGTCGCCTTGCGTATAATATTTGCCCATGGTGAAA
ACGGGGGCGAAGAAGTTGTCCATATTGGCCACGTTTAAATCAAAACTGGTGAAACTCACCCAGGGATTGG
CTGATACGAAAAACATATTCTCAATAAACCCTTTAGGGAAATAGGCCAGGTTTTCACCGTAACACGCCAC
ATCTTGCGAATATATGTGTAGAAACTGCCGGAAATCGTCGTGGTATTCACTCCAGAGTGATGAAAACGTT
TCAGTTTGCTCATGGAAAACGGTGTAACAAGGGTGAACACTATCCCATATCACCAGCTCACCGTCTTTCA
TTGCCATACGAAATTCCGGATGAGCATTCATCAGGCGGGCAAGAATGTGAATAAAGGCCGGATAAAACTT
GTGCTTATTTTTCTTTACGGTCTTTAAAAAGGCCGTAATATCCAGCTGAACGGTCTGGTTATAGGTACAT
TGAGCAACTGACTGAAATGCCTCAAAATGTTCTTTACGATGCCATTGGGATATATCAACGGTGGTATATC
CAGTGATTTTTTTCTCCATTTTAGCTTCCTTAGCTCCTGAAAATCTCGATAACTCAAAAAATACGCCCGG
TAGTGATCTTATTTCATTATGGTGAAAGTTGGAACCTCTTACGTGCCCGATCAACTCGAGTGCCACCTGA
CGTCTAAGAAACCATTATTATCATGACATTAACCTATAAAAATAGGCGTATCACGAGGCAGAATTTCAGA
TAAAAAAAATCCTTAGCTTTCGCTAAGGATGATTTCTGGAATTCGCGGCCGCTTCTAGAGCGATGAGT
Features (pLannotate 1.2.2; 9 found; start..end, strand, type, name):
    442..461     +  misc_feature   BioBrick suffix: universal suffix for all parts
    462..519     +  terminator     his operon terminator: This putative transcriptin terminator from the E. coli his operon has a 2-bp deletion introduced during synthesis. Its efficiency has not been determined.
    714..1302    -  rep_origin     ori: high-copy-number ColE1/pMB1/pBR322/pUC origin of replication
   1485..1579    -  terminator     lambda t0 terminator: transcription terminator from phage lambda
   1603..2259    -  CDS            cat: CAT_ECOLX - Experimental evidence at protein level: Swiss-Prot protein existence level 1. This enzyme is an effector of chloramphenicol resistance in bacteria. From Escherichia coli. This protein is used as a marker in many commonly used cloning vectors, such as pACYC184.
   2260..2357    -  promoter       cat promoter: promoter of the E. coli cat gene encoding chloramphenicol acetyltransferase
   2443..2486    -  terminator     bacterial terminator: putative bacterial transcription terminator
   2489..2510    +  misc_feature   BioBrick prefix: BioBrick prefix for parts that do not start with "ATG"
   2495..159     +  CDS            rbcL (fragment) (across the origin): RBL_CHLRE - Experimental evidence at protein level: Swiss-Prot protein existence level 1. RuBisCO catalyzes two reactions: the carboxylation of D- ribulose 1,5-bisphosphate, the primary event in carbon dioxide fixation, as well as the oxidative fragmentation of the pentose substrate in the photorespiration process. Both reactions occur simultaneously and in competition at the same active site. From Chlamydomonas reinhardtii (Chlamydomonas smithii).
