[The description below was written by a language model from this plasmid's Addgene catalogue record and pLannotate feature annotations shown in this document.]
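Description:
pME_Cp_0_5_009_rbcL_3'UTR+rbcL_CDS is a small (about 2.5 kb) synthetic-biology part plasmid from a modular cloning toolkit for engineering the chloroplast of Chlamydomonas reinhardtii. It is built on the pME_Cp_UAV_GFP acceptor backbone. The part was inserted through BsaI sites that were destroyed during cloning, which is consistent with Golden Gate-style assembly, and the backbone name suggests the insert replaced a GFP dropout, although the record does not say so. The plasmid is maintained in E. coli at high copy by a ColE1/pUC-type origin and selected with chloramphenicol, through a cat gene driven by its native promoter and followed by the lambda t0 terminator. The cloning region is flanked by BioBrick prefix and suffix sequences and insulated by bacterial terminators, including a his operon terminator, which limit read-through between the backbone and the part.

The payload is a 417 bp C. reinhardtii segment catalogued as the rbcL 3'UTR, while the plasmid name and stated purpose describe it as 3'UTR plus rbcL CDS. The feature table agrees with this. It detects only a short rbcL coding fragment of under 200 nt spanning the sequence origin, so the plasmid does not carry the full gene for the RuBisCO large subunit. The rest of the insert is unannotated and presumably corresponds to the 3'UTR. The plasmid has no promoter for the fragment and no chloroplast selection marker or homology arms of its own, so it is not an expression vector. It serves as a building block that supplies an rbcL-derived 3' regulatory element for assembly into larger chloroplast transgene constructs. The record does not state why the coding portion was kept, nor the part's exact position in the assembly standard.
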