Addgene plasmid #235911: pME_Cp_0_5_009_rbcL_3'UTR+rbcL_CDS
Purpose: rbcL 3'UTR + rbcL CDS Chlamydomonas reinhardtii
Depositing lab: Tobias Erb. Depositing organization: Max Planck Institute for Terrestrial Microbiology. Publication: A modular high-throughput approach for advancing synthetic biology in the chloroplast of Chlamydomonas. Inckemann RM, Chotel T, Burgis M, Brinkmann CK, Andreas L, Baumann J, Sharma P, Klose M, Barrett J, Ries F, Paczia N, Glatter T, Mackinder LCM, Willmund F, Erb TJ. Nat Plants. 2025 Nov;11(11):2332-2349. doi: 10.1038/s41477-025-02126-2. Epub 2025 Nov 3. PubMed 41184475.
Backbone
  Vector backbone: pME_Cp_UAV_GFP
  Backbone size w/o insert (bp): 2101
  Vector type: Synthetic Biology
Growth in bacteria
  Bacterial resistance: Chloramphenicol, 25 μg/mL
  Growth temperature: 37°C
  Growth strain: DH5alpha
  Copy number: High Copy
Gene/Insert
  Gene/Insert name: rbcL 3'UTR
  Species: Chlamydomonas reinhardtii
  Insert size (bp): 417
  Cloning method: Restriction Enzyme; 5′ cloning site BsaI (destroyed during cloning); 3′ cloning site BsaI (destroyed during cloning)
  Sequencing primers: 5′ CGTATCACGAGGCAGAATTTC; 3′ CCTGCATAACGCGAAGTAATC
Terms and licenses: Academic/Nonprofit Terms; Industry Terms: Not Available to Industry
Depositor comments: Please visit https://doi.org/10.1101/2024.05.08.593163 for bioRxiv preprint.
How to cite: pME_Cp_0_5_009_rbcL_3'UTR+rbcL_CDS was a gift from Tobias Erb (Addgene plasmid # 235911 ; http://n2t.net/addgene:235911 ; RRID:Addgene_235911)
